>Addgene plasmid #229833 | pXMLC2-DEST (JDW 7) | addgene full sequence | sequence record 458199 | Addgene NGS Result
AATATTATTGAAGCATTTATCAGGGTTATTGTCTCATGAGCGGATACATATTTGAATGTATTTAGAAAAA
TAAACAAATAGGGGTTCCGCGCACATTTCCCCGAAAAGTGCCACCTGACGTCGACGGATCGGGAGATCTC
CCGATCCCCTATGGTGCACTCTCAGTACAATCTGCTCTGATGCCGCATAGTTAAGCCAGTATCTGCTCCC
TGCTTGTGTGTTGGAGGTCGCTGAGTAGTGCGCGAGCAAAATTTAAGCTACAACAAGGCAAGGCTTGACC
GACAATTGCATGAAGAATCTGCTTAGGGTTAGGCGTTTTGCGCTGCTTCGCGATGTACGGGCCAGATATA
CGCGTTGACATTGATTATTGACTAGGCTTTTGCAAAAAGCTTCTAGAATCATATTCAGTGTTTCTAGTTT
ATATAAACATTTGAGGAGTAATTATTGTTGGATTTCACGCTGACTTTGGCTCAGGTCAAAAAATTGCCTA
CTATTCCTCAGACACAGCCTACAGATGGAAGAGACACGGGAGCAATATTTACAATAAAAGACAATGTAAA
CTATTCTACTTGCAGACAGAAAAAACAGTTCTGAACTTGAAGCTGGACATTATAATGAGTAGCCAGAAAG
TGATGAAGTAACTGGAAAATGTTTGCAGTCAGGGGTTATAGGAACAAGTGATTTAATGCTAAAGTCTGCA
GTATCAATACAAAAAAAGGATTTACATTAATATTCCACAATTTTACCAGTAATATGTGATATCACAATGA
CAATTTGCTGTTGGTGGTGTCTCCGATTCTGCTATGTTTTCTATTTTTCGTAAAAAAAGAGCTGCTGAAG
GTTGTCTTAAATGCAACACTGTGCAAAAAAAAACATTATCTAGGTTTATTGAAATCACAGCCACAGAAAA
GCCTAAGGAGTTCCTAGGAACTAAGAGAGAATATTAGGAAGGAAATATATGGCAGCTTGCAAAGGATTTA
TTTCTTCTGGATCCGTATTTGTTTGACCGATGTCACAATGGTGATCGAGTGTTATTACATGCAATGCATC
TCTTTCCATTAGCATGGACAGCGGTTTGGCTATTTCACTTTCATTTAAGCCTCAAAAACATTGAGAAATC
ATAACACAACATCCACATGATTATAAAATAGACAGAGTTTTCTGATGGATGGAAACTGTATTAAAGACTG
AATACAATCCAGGCTCATTTCAGTGGGTCCCTATGTAAACTCTTCTTATATTGTTAAAGGTATACATGCA
GACCATGGATCTCTTAATACTGTATCTACCAGCATTCCTGTGTGGGAAATATACTCATCCACTTTTAAAG
TTACTAAGGGGCCAAGTGTCCCAGAACTAAATAGAACTTGGTCCCTTCCAGAATTTCATGTCATGCTGGT
TTAATGGCATCATTTTTTGTCTAGTTTTGTAAGATGCTTTTGTGTATGAAATTAGCAGAATTATACTTAT
CTGTTTTGTTTTATTGCTATGTTTTCCTGATTGAATCCTACAAGTTACAGAGTATTTGTTCAATAGATTT
ACTGATATCAGTTTGTTTGTTGGAAACAATAAATATAACATCTTGCCAGGTTTGCTTTATGTCACATTGT
GATGTCCAATGGAAAGCACATGGTGGGGCTTATGTATTAAAAGATCACTAATCACTAACATCAGAAGGCA
GCATTTAATGTTTAAATTCAGACATCTTATAGGTTGCTATGGGTTACTGCACCTGGGCAAACTCTATAGG
GGTACATTTATCAAAGAGTGAAGTTCCCCCACTAGAGTGAAATTCCACAACTCACAATTCATTTCTATGG
GATTTTGAAAGGCATATTTATCAATGGGTGAAAGTGAAAGTTCACCCTTTGATAAATAGGCCTTTAAAAA
TCCCATAGAAATGAATGGAAATTTCACTCTAGTGGCGGAACTTCACTATTAACTTCACTCTTTGATAAAT
ATACCCCTATGCCTTTTATTGCATATGGGGACTAATTATTAAAATTATTAACATGTATTTTTAGAGCGCC
AACATATTGTGCAGCGCTCTTTGTATACTATTATACTGTTTGGTCAGGTTTTGATTGAACTCTAAATGAG
TAGGTTCTGAAAATGAATTTGATCGCCCTCTTGTATGGTCACTCCAAAGATGGTAGGCAAAAACAAAAGG
ACCAATCATTAGTACTTCTGCTGGAGCATTAACTGCTCTGTAGCTGTGCAGGCTTGCACTGCTGTCTAGT
GGTATGCCGGACCCTGTTAGAAAACATCAATACTAATGGTAAAAAAACATCAGTGTTCATATATACTGTA
TATATATTTTAGGCAATATGCCATTAGCCTTTGGATCCACAGGGGAAATTCTGGGTCTGGTGCTGCCTGA
AGCTATCTGATTAAATAAGGTAATAAAAAAACAAATCAGGTGATGTTCTGCCTGTGACAGCAATTGCATG
AAAGTTATTAATCACAAATAGCATTGACTGTCACCCATTGATATTGTCAGATACATACAGAGATATTATC
GTTAGCAAACAGAAATCTTCTAACCTGTCCGATCCACTAAACGACCAATTGCCATGGTACGAAAAATGTT
GGGGCGATCCACACATGGTCCAAAAATCGTAAGAAACTTTGATCTGTACGACTATATCTTTGCGTCGATG
GCCAGCTTTAGAAAGGAGAGCAGGGATATCAGTTTTACCTCTCCTCACCTACTGTTATCAACTGAAAATG
TCGAATGTGGCCAAGGATATTAGAAGTAGGGTTGCCAGCCAGGGTGGCCTGGCCAGTAAAAATTATACTT
GATGCCAATGTTATTAATAGGAAAAAATGCCAAGAATATAGGAAGGCCGGTATTTTTTTTCCAGAAAAGG
TGGCAACCTTAATTGGAAGTCGTAGTTCAAATATAATTTAAACAGAGAAGCTGAGAAATGGTCTCCTTCA
GAGATTCTGAAACAGTGGTCTTCTGCATACAGTATTATTATACATTTTGTAGGATGCTGAGAATCAAAAT
GTTCAGTATGCTGGAAGATACCAATTCAGCAATAGACAGGGGTGCACAGCTTTCAGCCGACAACATAGAC
TATTCTCTTCCTCTGACCCTGTTCTAAAATTAAGGTTTGCTTTTGCTAATATTAGAAGTGGAGGCAATGA
GCTTTTCCAGCCAGGGGGTACTTTCCTGATAAATGAAGTATCCAGTGTCTATAGAAGGATGGTGGGATAT
TTTACTGAACACAATGAGAATGGAATGTTAGCCCTTGTGCTCTTATCTCTTCCGTCTCTCTCTAGCCATC
TTTGGTTCTCTGCCTGAGGCCTGGAGCTATTTTAGCTATGCCTGAGATAAGAAGGAGTATAAAATGATCA
AGAGAACTTTCCATTAGGTGGCACAGGACGAAATCAAGCTTGATCAACAAGTTTGTACAAAAAAGCTGAA
CGAGAAACGTAAAATGATATAAATATCAATATATTAAATTAGATTTTGCATAAAAAACAGACTACATAAT
ACTGTAAAACACAACATATCCAGTCACTATGGCGGCCGCATTAGGCACCCCAGGCTTTACACTTTATGCT
TCCGGCTCGTATAATGTGTGGATTTTGAGTTAGGATCCGTCGAGATTTTCAGGAGCTAAGGAAGCTAAAA
TGGAGAAAAAAATCACTGGATATACCACCGTTGATATATCCCAATGGCATCGTAAAGAACATTTTGAGGC
ATTTCAGTCAGTTGCTCAATGTACCTATAACCAGACCGTTCAGCTGGATATTACGGCCTTTTTAAAGACC
GTAAAGAAAAATAAGCACAAGTTTTATCCGGCCTTTATTCACATTCTTGCCCGCCTGATGAATGCTCATC
CGGAATTCCGTATGGCAATGAAAGACGGTGAGCTGGTGATATGGGATAGTGTTCACCCTTGTTACACCGT
TTTCCATGAGCAAACTGAAACGTTTTCATCGCTCTGGAGTGAATACCACGACGATTTCCGGCAGTTTCTA
CACATATATTCGCAAGATGTGGCGTGTTACGGTGAAAACCTGGCCTATTTCCCTAAAGGGTTTATTGAGA
ATATGTTTTTCGTCTCAGCCAATCCCTGGGTGAGTTTCACCAGTTTTGATTTAAACGTGGCCAATATGGA
CAACTTCTTCGCCCCCGTTTTCACCATGGGCAAATATTATACGCAAGGCGACAAGGTGCTGATGCCGCTG
GCGATTCAGGTTCATCATGCCGTTTGTGATGGCTTCCATGTCGGCAGAATGCTTAATGAATTACAACAGT
ACTGCGATGAGTGGCAGGGCGGGGCGTAAAGATCTGGATCCGGCTTACTAAAAGCCAGATAACAGTATGC
GTATTTGCGCGCTGATTTTTGCGGTATAAGAATATATACTGATATGTATACCCGAAGTATGTCAAAAAGA
GGTATGCTATGAAGCAGCGTATTACAGTGACAGTTGACAGCGACAGCTATCAGTTGCTCAAGGCATATAT
GATGTCAATATCTCCGGTCTGGTAAGCACAACCATGCAGAATGAAGCCCGTCGTCTGCGTGCCGAACGCT
GGAAAGCGGAAAATCAGGAAGGGATGGCTGAGGTCGCCCGGTTTATTGAAATGAACGGCTCTTTTGCTGA
CGAGAACAGGGGCTGGTGAAATGCAGTTTAAGGTTTACACCTATAAAAGAGAGAGCCGTTATCGTCTGTT
TGTGGATGTACAGAGTGATATTATTGACACGCCCGGGCGACGGATGGTGATCCCCCTGGCCAGTGCACGT
CTGCTGTCAGATAAAGTCTCCCGTGAACTTTACCCGGTGGTGCATATCGGGGATGAAAGCTGGCGCATGA
TGACCACCGATATGGCCAGTGTGCCGGTCTCCGTTATCGGGGAAGAAGTGGCTGATCTCAGCCACCGCGA
AAATGACATCAAAAACGCCATTAACCTGATGTTCTGGGGAATATAAATGTCAGGCTCCCTTATACACAGC
CAGTCTGCAGGTCGACCATAGTGACTGGATATGTTGTGTTTTACAGTATTATGTAGTCTGTTTTTTATGC
AAAATCTAATTTAATATATTGATATTTATATCATTTTACGTTTCTCGTTCAGCTTTCTTGTACAAAGTGG
TTGATCTAGAGGGCCCGCGGTTCGAAGGTAAGCCTATCCCTAACCCTCTCCTCGGTCTCGATTCTACGCG
TACCGGTCATCATCACCATCACCATTGAGTTTAAACCCGCTGATCAGCCTCGACTGTGCCTTCTAGTTGC
CAGCCATCTGTTGTTTGCCCCTCCCCCGTGCCTTCCTTGACCCTGGAAGGTGCCACTCCCACTGTCCTTT
CCTAATAAAATGAGGAAATTGCATCGCATTGTCTGAGTAGGTGTCATTCTATTCTGGGGGGTGGGGTGGG
GCAGGACAGCAAGGGGGAGGATTGGGAAGACAATAGCAGGCATGCTGGGGATGCGGTGGGCTCTATGGCT
TCTGAGGCGGAAAGAACCAGCTGGGGCTCTAGGGGGTATCCCC
[124 nt withheld, positions 5504-5627]
C
[91 nt withheld, positions 5629-5719]
A
[49 nt withheld, positions 5721-5769]
CCTTTGACGTTGGAGTCCACGTTCTTT
[37 nt withheld, positions 5797-5833]
ACCCTATCTCGGTCTATTCTTTTGATTTATAAGGGATTTTGCCGATTTCGGCCTATTGGTTAAAAAATGA
GCTGATTTAACAAAAATTTAACGCGAATTAATTCTGTGGAATGTGTGTCAGTTAGGGTGTGGAAAGTCCC
CAGGCTCCCCAGCAGGCAGAAGTATGCAAAGCATGCATCTCAATTAGTCAGCAACCAGGTGTGGAAAGTC
CCCAGGCTCCCCAGCAGGCAGAAGTATGCAAAGCATGCATCTCAATTAGTCAGCAACCATAGTCCCGCCC
CTAACTCCGCCCATCCCGCCCCTAACTCCGCCCAGTTCCGCCCATTCTCCGCCCCATGGCTGACTAATTT
TTTTTATTTATGCAGAGGCCGAGGCCGCCTCTGCCTCTGAGCTATTCCAGAAGTAGTGAGGAGGCTTTTT
TGGAGGCCTAGGCTTTTGCAAAAAGCTCCCGGGAGCTTGTATATCCATTTTCGGATCTGATCAGCACGTG
TTGACAATTAATCATCGGCATAGTATATCGGCATAGTATAATACGACAAGGTGAGGAACTAAACCATGGC
CAAGCCTTTGTCTCAAGAAGAATCCACCCTCATTGAAAGAGCAACGGCTACAATCAACAGCATCCCCATC
TCTGAAGACTACAGCGTCGCCAGCGCAGCTCTCTCTAGCGACGGCCGCATCTTCACTGGTGTCAATGTAT
ATCATTTTACTGGGGGACCTTGTGCAGAACTCGTGGTGCTGGGCACTGCTGCTGCTGCGGCAGCTGGCAA
CCTGACTTGTATCGTCGCGATCGGAAATGAGAACAGGGGCATCTTGAGCCCCTGCGGACGGTGCCGACAG
GTGCTTCTCGATCTGCATCCTGGGATCAAAGCCATAGTGAAGGACAGTGATGGACAGCCGACGGCAGTTG
GGATTCGTGAATTGCTGCCCTCTGGTTATGTGTGGGAGGGCTAAGCACTTCGTGGCCGAGGAGCAGGACT
GACACGTGCTACGAGATTTCGATTCCACCGCCGCCTTCTATGAAAGGTTGGGCTTCGGAATCGTTTTCCG
GGACGCCGGCTGGATGATCCTCCAGCGCGGGGATCTCATGCTGGAGTTCTTCGCCCACCCCAACTTGTTT
ATTGCAGCTTATAATGGTTACAAATAAAGCAATAGCATCACAAATTTCACAAATAAAGCATTTTTTTCAC
TGCATTCTAGTTGTGGTTTGTCCAAACTCATCAATGTATCTTATCATGTCTGTATACCGTCGACCTCTAG
CTAGAGCTTGGCGTAATCATGGTCATAGCTGTTTCCTGTGTGAAATTGTTATCCGCTCACAATTCCACAC
AACATACGAGCCGGAAGCATAAAGTGTAAAGCCTGGGGTGCCTAATGAGTGAGCTAACTCACATTAATTG
CGTTGCGCTCACTGCCCGCTTTCCAGTCGGGAAACCTGTCGTGCCAGCTGCATTAATGAATCGGCCAACG
CGCGGGGAGAGGCGGTTTGCGTATTGGGCGCTCTTCCGCTTCCTCGCTCACTGACTCGCTGCGCTCGGTC
GTTCGGCTGCGGCGAGCGGTATCAGCTCACTCAAAGGCGGTAATACGGTTATCCACAGAATCAGGGGATA
ACGCAGGAAAGAACATGTGAGCAAAAGGCCAGGAACCGTAAAAAGGCCGCGTTGCTGGCGTTTTTCCATA
GGCTCCGCCCCCCTGACGAGCATCACAAAAATCGACGCTCAAGTCAGAGGTGGCGAAACCCGACAGGACT
ATAAAGATACCAGGCGTTTCCCCCTGGAAGCTCCCTCGTGCGCTCTCCTGTTCCGACCCTGCCGCTTACC
GGATACCTGTCCGCCTTTCTCCCTTCGGGAAGCGTGGCGCTTTCTCATAGCTCACGCTGTAGGTATCTCA
GTTCGGTGTAGGTCGTTCGCTCCAAGCTGGGCTGTGTGCACGAACCCCCCGTTCAGCCCGACCGCTGCGC
CTTATCCGGTAACTATCGTCTTGAGTCCAACCCGGTAAGACACGACTTATCGCCACTGGCAGCAGCCACT
GGTAACAGGATTAGCAGAGCGAGGTATGTAGGCGGTGCTACAGAGTTCTTGAAGTGGTGGCCTAACTACG
GCTACACTAGAAGAACAGTATTTGGTATCTGCGCTCTGCTGAAGCCAGTTACCTTCGGAAAAAGAGTTGG
TAGCTCTTGATCCGGCAAACAAACCACCGCTGGTAGCGGTGGTTTTTTTGTTTGCAAGCAGCAGATTACG
CGCAGAAAAAAAGGATCTCAAGAAGATCCTTTGATCTTTTCTACGGGGTCTGACGCTCAGTGGAACGAAA
ACTCACGTTAAGGGATTTTGGTCATGAGATTATCAAAAAGGATCTTCACCTAGATCCTTTTAAATTAAAA
ATGAAGTTTTAAATCAATCTAAAGTATATATGAGTAAACTTGGTCTGACAGTTACCAATGCTTAATCAGT
GAGGCACCTATCTCAGCGATCTGTCTATTTCGTTCATCCATAGTTGCCTGACTCCCCGTCGTGTAGATAA
CTACGATACGGGAGGGCTTACCATCTGGCCCCAGTGCTGCAATGATACCGCGAGACCCACGCTCACCGGC
TCCAGATTTATCAGCAATAAACCAGCCAGCCGGAAGGGCCGAGCGCAGAAGTGGTCCTGCAACTTTATCC
GCCTCCATCCAGTCTATTAATTGTTGCCGGGAAGCTAGAGTAAGTAGTTCGCCAGTTAATAGTTTGCGCA
ACGTTGTTGCCATTGCTACAGGCATCGTGGTGTCACGCTCGTCGTTTGGTATGGCTTCATTCAGCTCCGG
TTCCCAACGATCAAGGCGAGTTACATGATCCCCCATGTTGTGCAAAAAAGCGGTTAGCTCCTTCGGTCCT
CCGATCGTTGTCAGAAGTAAGTTGGCCGCAGTGTTATCACTCATGGTTATGGCAGCACTGCATAATTCTC
TTACTGTCATGCCATCCGTAAGATGCTTTTCTGTGACTGGTGAGTACTCAACCAAGTCATTCTGAGAATA
GTGTATGCGGCGACCGAGTTGCTCTTGCCCGGCGTCAATACGGGATAATACCGCGCCACATAGCAGAACT
TTAAAAGTGCTCATCATTGGAAAACGTTCTTCGGGGCGAAAACTCTCAAGGATCTTACCGCTGTTGAGAT
CCAGTTCGATGTAACCCACTCGTGCACCCAACTGATCTTCAGCATCTTTTACTTTCACCAGCGTTTCTGG
GTGAGCAAAAACAGGAAGGCAAAATGCCGCAAAAAAGGGAATAAGGGCGACACGGAAATGTTGAATACTC
ATACTCTTCCTTTTTC
Features (pLannotate 1.2.2; 26 found; start..end, strand, type, name):
    150..202     -  misc_feature   bom (fragment): basis of mobility region from pBR322
    357..375     +  enhancer       CMV enhancer (fragment): human cytomegalovirus immediate early enhancer
   3407..3531    +  protein_bind   attR1: mutant version of attR; recombination site for the Gateway® LR reaction LR Clonase™
   3556..3586    +  promoter       lac UV5 promoter: E. coli lac promoter with an "up" mutation
   3610..3639    +  promoter       cat promoter (fragment): promoter of the E. coli cat gene encoding chloramphenicol acetyltransferase
   3640..4299    +  CDS            CmR: chloramphenicol acetyltransferase; cat; confers resistance to chloramphenicol
   4478..4636    +  CDS            ccdA (fragment): CCDA_ECO57 - Also known as H, letA. Experimental evidence at protein level: Swiss-Prot protein existence level 1. Antitoxin component of a type II toxin-antitoxin (TA) system which inhibits the post-segregational killing (PSK) of plasmid-free cells, also referred to as a plasmid addiction system. Binds to and blocks the activity of CcdB; will also remove bound CcdB protein from the CcdB-GyrA complex by forming a CcdA-CcdB complex, a process termed rejuvenation. Functions as a transcriptional corepressor for the ccdAB operon, repression also requires CcdB (By similarity). From Escherichia coli
   4641..4943    +  CDS            ccdB: CCDB_ECOLI - Also known as G, letB, letD. Experimental evidence at protein level: Swiss-Prot protein existence level 1. Toxic component of a type II toxin-antitoxin (TA) system, functioning in plasmid maintainence. Responsible for the post- segregational killing (PSK) of plasmid-free cells, also referred to as a plasmid addiction system. Half-life of over 2 hours. Cell killing by CcdB is accompanied by filamentation, defects in chromosome and plasmid segregation, defects in cell division, formation of anucleate cells, decreased DNA synthesis and plasmid loss. Interferes with the activity of DN
   4987..5111    -  protein_bind   attR2: mutant version of attR; recombination site for the Gateway® LR reaction LR Clonase™
   5137..5178    +  CDS            V5 tag: epitope tag from simian virus 5
   5234..5458    +  polyA_signal   bGH poly(A) signal: bovine growth hormone polyadenylation signal
   5462..5483    +  promoter       SV40 promoter (fragment): SV40 enhancer and early promoter
   5504..5932    +  rep_origin     f1 ori (sequence partly withheld): f1 bacteriophage origin of replication; arrow indicates direction of (+) strand synthesis
   5946..6275    +  promoter       SV40 promoter: SV40 enhancer and early promoter
   6323..6370    +  promoter       EM7 promoter: synthetic bacterial promoter&nbsp
   6389..6787    +  CDS            BSD: blasticidin S deaminase; Aspergillus terreus BSD; confers resistance to blasticidin
   6788..6815    +  CDS            BleoR (fragment): antibiotic-binding protein; Sh ble from Streptoalloteichus hindustanus; confers resistance to bleomycin, phleomycin, and Zeocin™
   6825..6950    +  CDS            ble (fragment): BLE_KLEPN - Experimental evidence at protein level: Swiss-Prot protein existence level 1. Binding protein with a strong affinity to the bleomycin family of antibiotics. Binds to CL990; an antimitotic-antibiotic compound. From Klebsiella pneumoniae.
   6945..7066    +  polyA_signal   SV40 poly(A) signal: SV40 polyadenylation signal
   7139..7155    -  protein_bind   lac operator: The lac repressor binds to the lac operator to inhibit transcription in E. coli. This inhibition can be relieved by adding lactose or isopropyl-β-D-thiogalactopyranoside (IPTG). lac repressor encoded by lacI
   7163..7193    -  promoter       lac promoter: promoter for the E. coli lac operon
   7208..7229    -  protein_bind   CAP binding site: CAP binding activates transcription in the presence of cAMP. E. coli catabolite activator protein
   7242..7334    -  CDS            lacI (fragment): lac repressor; lacI; The lac repressor binds to the lac operator to inhibit transcription in E. coli. This inhibition can be relieved by adding lactose or isopropyl-β-D-thiogalactopyranoside (IPTG).
   7506..8094    -  rep_origin     ori: high-copy-number ColE1/pMB1/pBR322/pUC origin of replication
   8265..9125    -  CDS            AmpR: β-lactamase; bla; confers resistance to ampicillin, carbenicillin, and related antibiotics
   9126..91      -  promoter       AmpR promoter (across the origin): bla
