[The description below was written by a language model from this plasmid's Addgene catalogue record and pLannotate feature annotations shown in this document.]
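Description:
pXMLC2-DEST (JDW 7) is an empty Gateway destination vector built on the pEF-DEST51 backbone, in which a Xenopus myosin light chain 2 promoter is intended to drive expression of a recombined insert in embryonic and adult cardiomyocytes. The automated feature table does not annotate this promoter. A roughly 3 kb unannotated stretch lies upstream of attR1 and is the likely location, though the record does not confirm this. The plasmid (about 9.1 kb) replicates at high copy from a ColE1/pUC-type origin, carries an f1 origin, and is selected with ampicillin (AmpR) plus chloramphenicol. Because it encodes the CcdB toxin, it is propagated in a ccdB-tolerant strain.

The Gateway cassette consists of attR1 and attR2 flanking a chloramphenicol resistance gene and ccdB. In an LR reaction, a gene from an attL entry clone replaces this cassette. Loss of ccdB then allows growth in standard E. coli strains, which counter-selects against unrecombined vector. Downstream of attR2 lie a V5 epitope tag, which can be fused to the C-terminus of an in-frame insert lacking a stop codon, and the bovine growth hormone polyadenylation signal. A separate cassette places blasticidin S deaminase under the SV40 early promoter for eukaryotic cells and the EM7 promoter for bacteria, and it ends in an SV40 poly(A) signal. The short CMV enhancer, bleomycin-resistance, lacI and bom fragments appear to be backbone remnants or annotation artefacts. The vector belongs to a modular Gateway cloning toolbox for vertebrate model systems and serves to generate cardiomyocyte-specific expression constructs.
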