Addgene plasmid #229833: pXMLC2-DEST (JDW 7)
Purpose: (Empty Backbone) A gateway compatible destination vector containing the Xenopous myosin light chain 2 promoter for embryonic and adult cardiomyocyte expression.
Depositing lab: Joshua Wythe. Depositing organization: University of Virginia. Publication: MultiSite Assembly of Gateway Induced Clones (MAGIC): a flexible cloning toolbox for use in vertebrate model systems. Gillespie WB 3rd, Zhang Y, Ruiz OE, Cerda J 3rd, Ortiz-Guzman J, Sherman M, Turner WD, Largoza G, Mosser LE, Fujimoto E, Chien CB, Kwan KM, Arenkiel BR, Devine WP, Wythe JD. Development. 2025 Nov 15;152(22):dev204308. doi: 10.1242/dev.204308. Epub 2025 Nov 13. PubMed 41230856.
Backbone
  Vector backbone: pEF-DEST51
  Vector type: Gateway destination vector
Growth in bacteria
  Bacterial resistance: Chloramphenicol and Ampicillin, 25 & 100 μg/mL
  Growth temperature: 37°C
  Growth strain: ccdB Survival
  Copy number: High Copy
Gene/Insert
  Gene/Insert name: None
Terms and licenses: Academic/Nonprofit Terms; Industry Terms: Not Available to Industry
Depositor comments: Please visit https://doi.org/10.1101/2024.07.13.603267 for bioRxiv preprint.
How to cite: pXMLC2-DEST (JDW 7) was a gift from Joshua Wythe (Addgene plasmid # 229833 ; http://n2t.net/addgene:229833 ; RRID:Addgene_229833)
